>Addgene plasmid #222731 | pNP2085 | addgene full sequence | sequence record 495450 | Addgene NGS Result
GGGCTAGTCAATGATAATTACTAGTCCTTTTCCTTTGAGTTGTGGGTATCTGTAAATTCTGCTAGACCTT
TGCTGGAAAACTTGTAAATTCTGCTAGACCCTCTGTAAATTCCGCTAGACCTTTGTGTGTTTTTTTTGTT
TATATTCAAGTGGTTATAATTTATAGAATAAAGAAAGAATAAAAAAAGATAAAAAGAATAGATCCCAGCC
CTGTGTATAACTCACTACTTTAGTCAGTTCCGCAGTATTACAAAAGGATGTCGCAAACGCTGTTTGCTCC
TCTACAAAACAGACCTTAAAACCCTAAAGGCTTAAGTAGCACCCTCGCAAGCTCGGGCAAATCGCTGAAT
ATTCCTTTTGTCTCCGACCATCAGGCACCTGAGTCGCTGTCTTTTTCGTGACATTCAGTTCGCTGCGCTC
ACGGCTCTGGCAGTGAATGGGGGTAAATGGCACTACAGGCGCCTTTTATGGATTCATGCAAGGAAACTAC
CCATAATACAAGAAAAGCCCGTCACGGGCTTCTCAGGGCGTTTTATGGCGGGTCTGCTATGTGGTGCTAT
CTGACTTTTTGCTGTTCAGCAGTTCCTGCCCTCTGATTTTCCAGTCTGACCACTTCGGATTATCCCGTGA
CAGGTCATTCAGACTGGCTAATGCACCCAGTAAGGCAGCGGTATCATCAACCAGGTGGCACTTTTCGGGG
AAATGTG
[80 nt withheld, positions 708-787]
G
[124 nt withheld, positions 789-912]
CCCATTCGCCAATCCGGATATAGTTCCTCCTTTTGGTGGTGCTCGAGTCTATATAAACGCAGAAAGGCCC
ACCCGAAGGTGAGCCAGTGTGACTCTAGTAGAGAGCGTTCACCGACAAACAACAGATAAAACGAAAGGCC
CAGTCTTTCGACTGAGCCTTTCGTTTTATTTGATGCCTGGAGATCCTTATTAGAAAAACTCATCGAGCAT
CAAATGAAACTGCAATTTATTCATATCAGGATTATCAATACCATATTTTTGAAAAAGCCGTTTCTGTAAT
GAAGGAGAAAACTCACCGAGGCAGTTCCATAGGATGGCAAGATCCTGGTATCGGTCTGCGATTCCGACTC
GTCCAACATCAATACAACCTATTAATTTCCCCTCGTCAAAAATAAGGTTATCAAGTGAGAAATCACCATG
AGTGACGACTGAATCCGGTGAGAATGGCAAAAGTTTATGCATTTCTTTCCAGACTTGTTCAACAGGCCAG
CCATTACGCTCGTCATCAAAATCACTCGCATCAACCAAACCGTTATTCATTCGTGATTGCGCCTGAGCGA
GACGAAATACGCGATCGCTGTTAAAAGGACAATTACAAACAGGAATCGAATGCAACCGGCGCAGGAACAC
TGCCAGCGCATCAACAATATTTTCACCTGAATCAGGATATTCTTCTAATACCTGGAATGCTGTTTTCCCG
GGGATCGCAGTGGTGAGTAACCATGCATCATCAGGAGTACGGATAAAATGCTTGATGGTCGGAAGAGGCA
TAAATTCCGTCAGCCAGTTTAGTCTGACCATCTCATCTGTAACATCATTGGCAACGCTACCTTTGCCATG
TTTCAGAAACAACTCTGGCGCATCGGGCTTCCCATACAATCGATAGATTGTCGCACCTGATTGCCCGACA
TTATCGCGAGCCCATTTATACCCATATAAATCAGCATCCATGTTGGAATTTAATCGCGGCCTAGAGCAAG
ACGTTTCCCGTTGAATATGGCTCATAGATCATTTCTCCTCTTTCAGATCCGTGCTCAGTATCTCTATCAC
TGATAGGGATGTCAATCTCTATCACTGATAGGGAGGACCTCCTAAATAGTTAGTTTGACGCACATAATAA
CAGTATCTTGTATTATCCGGATGTGCCCATGGTATATCTCCTTCTTATCTCGATCCTCTACGCCGGACGC
ATCGTGGCCGGCATCACCGGCGCCACAGGTGCGGTTGCTGGCGCCTATATCGCCGACATCACCGATGGGG
AAGATCGGGCTCGCCACTTCGGGCTCATGAGCGCTTGTTTCGGCGTGGGTATGGTGGCAGGCCCCGTGGC
CGGGGGACTGTTGGGCGCCATCTCCTTGCATGCACCATTCCTTGCGGCGGCGGTGCTCAACGGCCTCAAC
CTACTACTGGGCTGCTTCCTAATGCAGGAGTCGCATAAGGGAGAGCGTCGAGATCCCGGACACCATCGAA
TGGCGCAAAACCTTTCGCGGTATGGCATGATAGCGCCCGGAAGAGAGTCAATTCAGGGTGGTGAATGTGA
AACCAGTAACGTTATACGATGTCGCAGAGTATGCCGGTGTCTCTTATCAGACCGTTTCCCGCGTGGTGAA
CCAGGCCAGCCACGTTTCTGCGAAAACGCGGGAAAAAGTGGAAGCGGCGATGGCGGAGCTGAATTACATT
CCCAACCGCGTGGCACAACAACTGGCGGGCAAACAGTCGTTGCTGATTGGCGTTGCCACCTCCAGTCTGG
CCCTGCACGCGCCGTCGCAAATTGTCGCGGCGATTAAATCTCGCGCCGATCAACTGGGTGCCAGCGTGGT
GGTGTCGATGGTAGAACGAAGCGGCGTCGAAGCCTGTAAAGCGGCGGTGCACAATCTTCTCGCGCAACGC
GTCAGTGGGCTGATCATTAACTATCCGCTGGATGACCAGGATGCCATTGCTGTGGAAGCTGCCTGCACTA
ATGTTCCGGCGTTATTTCTTGATGTCTCTGACCAGACACCCATCAACAGTATTATTTTCTCCCATGAAGA
CGGTACGCGACTGGGCGTGGAGCATCTGGTCGCATTGGGTCACCAGCAAATCGCGCTGTTAGCGGGCCCA
TTAAGTTCTGTCTCGGCGCGTCTGCGTCTGGCTGGCTGGCATAAATATCTCACTCGCAATCAAATTCAGC
CGATAGCGGAACGGGAAGGCGACTGGAGTGCCATGTCCGGTTTTCAACAAACCATGCAAATGCTGAATGA
GGGCATCGTTCCCACTGCGATGCTGGTTGCCAACGATCAGATGGCGCTGGGCGCAATGCGCGCCATTACC
GAGTCCGGGCTGCGCGTTGGTGCGGATATCTCGGTAGTGGGATACGACGATACCGAAGACAGCTCATGTT
ATATCCCGCCGTTAACCACCATCAAACAGGATTTTCGCCTGCTGGGGCAAACCAGCGTGGACCGCTTGCT
GCAACTCTCTCAGGGCCAGGCGGTGAAGGGCAATCAGCTGTTGCCCGTCTCACTGGTGAAAAGAAAAACC
ACCCTGGCGCCCAATACGCAAACCGCCTCTCCCCGCGCGTTGGCCGATTCATTAATGCAGCTGGCACGAC
AGGTTTCCCGACTGGAAAGCGGGCAGTGAGCGCAACGCAATTAATGTAAGTTAGCTCACTCATTAGGCAC
CGGGATCTCGACCGATGCCCTTGAGAGCCTTCAACCCAGTCAGCTCCTTGGATAAGAGACGGCTCAACGC
CCGTCTCACAGCGCAATATCAATTTATGGGTGTGATAATTATCAATTTATGGGTGTAATTATCATTTTAT
GGTTGTATCAACAAGGAGGACTTTGGCAGGTGCCTGCAGGTATGGACAGTTTTCCCTTTGATATGTAACG
GTGAACAGTTGTTCTACTTTTGTTTGTTAGTCTTGATGCTTCACTGATAGATACAAGAGCCATAAGAACC
TCAGATCCTTCCGTATTTAGCCAGTATGTTCTCTAGTGTGGTTCGTTGTTTTTGCGTGAGCCATGAGAAC
GAACCATTGAGATCATACTTACTTTGCATGTCACTCAAAAATTTTGCCTCAAAACTGGTGAGCTGAATTT
TTGCAGTTAAAGCATCGTGTAGTGTTTTTCTTAGTCCGTTATGTAGGTAGGAATCTGATGTAATGGTTGT
TGGTATTTTGTCACCATTCATTTTTATCTGGTTGTTCTCAAGTTCGGTTACGAGATCCATTTGTCTATCT
AGTTCAACTTGGAAAATCAACGTATCAGTCGGGCGGCCTCGCTTATCAACCACCAATTTCATATTGCTGT
AAGTGTTTAAATCTTTACTTATTGGTTTCAAAACCCATTGGTTAAGCCTTTTAAACTCATGGTAGTTATT
TTCAAGCATTAACATGAACTTAAATTCATCAAGGCTAATCTCTATATTTGCCTTGTGAGTTTTCTTTTGT
GTTAGTTCTTTTAATAACCACTCATAAATCCTCATAGAGTATTTGTTTTCAAAAGACTTAACATGTTCCA
GATTATATTTTATGAATTTTTTTAACTGGAAAAGATAAGGCAATATCTCTTCACTAAAAACTAATTCTAA
TTTTTCGCTTGAGAACTTGGCATAGTTTGTCCACTGGAAAATCTCAAAGCCTTTAACCAAAGGATTCCTG
ATTTCCACAGTTCTCGTCATCAGCTCTCTGGTTGCTTTAGCTAATACACCATAAGCATTTTCCCTACTGA
TGTTCATCATCTGAACGTATTGGTTATAAGTGAACGATACCGTCCGTTCTTTCCTTGTAGGGTTTTCAAT
CGTGGGGTTGAGTAGTGCCACACAGCATAAAATTAGCTTGGTTTCATGCTCCGTTAAGTCATAGCGACTA
ATCGCTAGTTCATTTGCTTTGAAAACAACTAATTCAGACATACATCTCAATTGGTCTAGGTGATTTTAAT
CACTATACCAATTGAGAT
Features (pLannotate 1.2.2; 12 found; start..end, strand, type, name):
      1..223     -  rep_origin     pSC101 ori: low-copy replication origin that requires the Rep101 protein
    708..912     -  rep_origin     f1 ori (fragment) (sequence partly withheld): f1 bacteriophage origin of replication; arrow indicates direction of (+) strand synthesis
    970..997     -  terminator     T7Te terminator: phage T7 early transcription terminator
   1013..1084    -  terminator     rrnB T1 terminator: transcription terminator T1 from the E. coli rrnB gene
   1102..1917    -  CDS            KanR: aminoglycoside phosphotransferase; aph(3')-Ia; confers resistance to kanamycin in bacteria or G418 (Geneticin®) in eukaryotes
   1943..1996    -  promoter       PLtetO-1 promoter (fragment): modified phage lambda PL promoter with tet operator sites (Lutz and Bujard, 1997)
   2084..2363    +  CDS            TcR (fragment): tetracycline efflux protein; tet; confers resistance to tetracycline
   2371..2448    +  promoter       lacI promoter: lacI
   2449..3531    +  CDS            lacI: lac repressor; lacI; The lac repressor binds to the lac operator to inhibit transcription in E. coli. This inhibition can be relieved by adding lactose or isopropyl-β-D-thiogalactopyranoside (IPTG).
   3544..3565    +  protein_bind   CAP binding site: CAP binding activates transcription in the presence of cAMP. E. coli catabolite activator protein
   3580..3621    +  CDS            TcR (fragment): tetracycline efflux protein; tet; confers resistance to tetracycline
   3853..4803    -  CDS            Rep101(Ts): temperature-sensitive version of the RepA protein needed for replication with the pSC101 origin (Armstrong et al., 1984); rep101 encoding an A56V mutation
