[The description below was written by a language model from this plasmid's Addgene catalogue record and pLannotate feature annotations shown in this document.]
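Description:
pNP2085 is a low-copy bacterial plasmid that serves as the donor DNA molecule for the IS621 bridge recombinase system, in which a bridge RNA directs programmable recombination between a target and a donor sequence. It is built on a pSC101 origin of replication, which depends on the plasmid-encoded Rep101 initiator protein. Here Rep101 is the temperature-sensitive variant, so the plasmid replicates at a permissive temperature (30°C is recorded) and is lost when cells are shifted to higher temperatures. The sequenced record is 4,850 nt, and selection is by kanamycin.

The insert is described as the wild-type IS621 donor sequence (22 bp) from E. coli, paired with a cargo consisting of a kanamycin resistance gene driven by the BBa_R0040 promoter. The feature table is consistent with this: an aph(3')-Ia KanR coding sequence lies downstream of a fragment annotated as the PLtetO-1 promoter, a TetR-repressible promoter that is active in the absence of TetR, and is followed by rrnB T1 and T7Te terminators. The short donor site itself is not annotated, so its exact position relative to the cargo cannot be read from the table. Other annotated elements include a lacI gene with its own promoter, a CAP binding site, fragments of a tetracycline resistance gene and a partial f1 origin. These appear to be backbone remnants, and the record assigns them no function.

The combination of a conditionally replicating backbone and a selectable cargo suggests use in donor insertion assays, where curing the plasmid would leave kanamycin resistance dependent on recombination of the donor into a target, though the record does not spell out the assay design.
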