Addgene plasmid #222731: pNP2085
Purpose: Rep101 Ts - IS621 WT Donor (22bp) with Bba_R0040-KanR Cargo and Rep101 Temp Sensitive
Depositing lab: Patrick Hsu. Depositing organization: Arc Institute. Publication: Bridge RNAs direct programmable recombination of target and donor DNA. Durrant MG, Perry NT, Pai JJ, Jangid AR, Athukoralage JS, Hiraizumi M, McSpedon JP, Pawluk A, Nishimasu H, Konermann S, Hsu PD. Nature. 2024 Jun;630(8018):984-993. doi: 10.1038/s41586-024-07552-4. Epub 2024 Jun 26. PubMed 38926615.
Backbone
  Vector backbone: Rep101 Ts - pSC101 Ori
  Vector type: Bacterial Expression
Growth in bacteria
  Bacterial resistance: Kanamycin, 50 μg/mL
  Growth temperature: 30°C
  Growth strain: NEB Stable
  Copy number: Low Copy
Gene/Insert
  Gene/Insert name: IS621 Donor
  Species: E. coli
  Cloning method: Gibson Cloning
Terms and licenses: Academic/Nonprofit Terms; Industry Terms: Not Available to Industry
Depositor comments: Please visit https://doi.org/10.1101/2024.01.24.577089 for bioRxiv preprint.
How to cite: pNP2085 was a gift from Patrick Hsu (Addgene plasmid # 222731 ; http://n2t.net/addgene:222731 ; RRID:Addgene_222731)
